>Addgene plasmid #239039 | p15GFPkv | addgene full sequence | sequence record 489751 | Addgene NGS Result
TCAATATTGGCCATTAGCCATATTATTCATTGGTTATATAGCATAAATCAATATTGGCTATTGGCCATTG
CATACGTTGTATCTATATCATAATATGTACATTTATATTGGCTCATGTCCAATATGACCGCCATGTTGGC
ATTGATTATTGACTAGTTATTAATAGTAATCAATTACGGGGTCATTAGTTCATAGCCCATATATGGAGTT
CCGCGTTACATAACTTACGGTAAATGGCCCGCCTGGCTGACCGCCCAACGACCCCCGCCCATTGACGTCA
ATAATGACGTATGTTCCCATAGTAACGCCAATAGGGACTTTCCATTGACGTCAATGGGTGGAGTATTTAC
GGTAAACTGCCCACTTGGCAGTACATCAAGTGTATCATATGCCAAGTCCGCCCCCTATTGACGTCAATGA
CGGTAAATGGCCCGCCTGGCATTATGCCCAGTACATGACCTTACGGGACTTTCCTACTTGGCAGTACATC
TACGTATTAGTCATCGCTATTACCATGGTGATGCGGTTTTGGCAGTACACCAATGGGCGTGGATAGCGGT
TTGACTCACGGGGATTTCCAAGTCTCCACCCCATTGACGTCAATGGGAGTTTGTTTTGGCACCAAAATCA
ACGGGACTTTCCAAAATGTCGTAATAACCCCGCCCCGTTGACGCAAATGGGCGGTAGGCGTGTACGGTGG
GAGGTCTATATAAGCAGAGGTCGTTTAGTGAACCGTCAGATCACTAGTAGCTTTATTGCGGTAGTTTATC
ACAGTTAAATTGCTAACGCAGTCAGTGCTCGACTGATCACAGGTAAGTATCAAGGTTACAAGACAGGTTT
AAGGAGGCCAATAGAAACTGGGCTTGTCGAGACAGAGAAGATTCTTGCGTTTCTGATAGGCACCTATTGG
TCTTACTGACATCCACTTTGCCTTTCTCTCCACAGGGGTACCGAAGCCGCTAGCATCTGTCGCCACCATG
GGCGCCTCCAAGGGCGAGAAGCTGTTCACCGGCGTGGTGCCCATCCTGGTGGAGCTGGACGGAGACGTGA
ACGGCCACAAATTCTCCGTGCGCGGCGAGGGCGAGGGCGACGCCACCAAAGGCAAGCTGACCCTGAAGTT
CATCTGCACCACCGGGAAACTGCCCGTGCCCTGGCCCACCCTGGTGACCACCCTGACATACGGCGTGCAG
TGCTTCTCCCGGTATCCCAAGCACATGAAGCGCCACGACTTCTTCAAATCCGCCATGCCCGAGGGCTACG
TGCAGGAGCGCACCATCTCCTTCAAGAAGGACGGCACCTACAAGACCCGCGCCGAGGTGAAGTTCGAGGG
GAAGACCCTGGTGAACCGCATCGAGCTGAAGGGAAAAGACTTCAAGGAGAAGGGCAACATCCTGGGCCAC
AAGCTGGAGTACAACTTCAACTCCCACAACGTGTATATCACAGCCGACAAGAAGAAGAACGGCATCAAGG
CCAACTTCAAGATCCGGCACAACGTGAAAGACGGATCTGTGCAGCTGGCCGACCACTACCAGCAGAACAC
CCCCATCGGAAAGGGGCCCGTGCTGCTGCCCAAGAACCACTACCTGTCCACAAAATCCGCCCTGTCCAAA
GACCCCAAGGAGAAGCGGGACCACATGGTCCTGCTGGAGTTCGTGACAGCCGCCGGGATCACCCACGGCA
TGGACGAGCTGTACAAGTCAGGACTGGAACTCTTGGAGGATCTGACCCTCGGCAGCCCCGGGTCTCCAGG
ATCCTAATGAGAATTCGAGCTCGATGAGTTTGGACAAACCACAACTAGAATGCAGTGAAAAAAATGCTTT
ATTTGTGAAATTTGTGATGCTATTGCTTTATTTGTAACCATTATAAGCTGCAATAAACAAGTTAACAACA
ACAATTGCATTCATTTTATGTTTCAGGTTCAGGGGGAGGTGTGGGAGGTTTTTTAAAGCAAGTAAAACCT
CTACAAATGTGGTACTTAAGAGGGGGAGACCAAAGGGCGAGACGTTAAGGCCTCACGTGACATGTGAGCA
AAAGGCCAGCAAAAGGCCAGGAACCGTAAAAAGGCCGCGTTGCTGGCGTTTTTCCATAGGCTCCGCCCCC
CTGACGAGCATCACAAAAATCGACGCTCAAGTCAGAGGTGGCGAAACCCGACAGGACTATAAAGATACCA
GGCGTTTCCCCCTGGAAGCTCCCTCGTGCGCTCTCCTGTTCCGACCCTGCCGCTTACGGGATACCTGTCC
GCCTTTCTCCCTTCGGGAAGCGTGGCGCTTTCTCATAGCTCACGCTGTAGGTATCTCAGTTCGGTGTAGG
TCGTTCGCTCCAAGCTGGGCTGTGTGCACGAACCCCCCGTTCAGCCCGACCGCTGCGCCTTATCCGGTAA
CTATCGTCTTGAGTCCAACCCGGTAAGACACGACTTATCGCCACTGGCAGCAGCCACTGGTAACAGGATT
AGCAGAGCGAGGTATGTAGGCGGTGCTACAGAGTTCTTGAAGTGGTGGCCTAACTACGGCTACACTAGAA
GAACAGTATTTGGTATCTGCGCTCTGCTGAAGCCAGTTACCTTCGGAAAAAGAGTTGGTAGCTCTTGATC
CGGCAAACAAACCACCGCTGGTAGCGGTGGTTTTTTTGTTTGCAAGCAGCAGATTACGCGCAGAAAAAAA
GGATCTCAAGAAGATCCTTTGATCTTTTCTACGGGGTCTGACGCTCAGTGGAACGAAAACTCACGTTAAG
GGATTTTGGTCATGCCGTCTCAGAAGAACTCGTCAAGAAGGCGATAGAAGGCGATGCGCTGCGAATCGGG
AGCGGCGATACCGTAAAGCACGAGGAAGCGGTCAGCCCATTCGCCGCCAAGCTCTTCAGCAATATCACGG
GTAGCCAACGCTATGTCCTGATAGCGGTCCGCCACACCCAGCCGGCCACAGTCGATGAATCCAGAAAAGC
GGCCATTTTCCACCATGATATTCGGCAAGCAGGCATCGCCATGGGTCACGACGAGATCCTCGCCGTCGGG
CATGCTCGCCTTGAGCCTGGCGAACAGTTCGGCTGGCGCGAGCCCCTGATGCTCTTCGTCCAGATCATCC
TGATCGACAAGACCGGCTTCCATCCGAGTACGTGCTCTCTCGATGCGATGTTTCGCTTGGTGGTCGAATG
GGCAGGTAGCCGGATCAAGCGTATGCAGCCGCCGCATTGCATCAGCCATGATGGATACTTTCTCGGCAGG
AGCAAGGTGAGATGACAGGAGATCCTGCCCCGGCACTTCGCCCAATAGCAGCCAGTCCCTTCCCGCTTCA
GTGACAACGTCGAGTACAGCTGCGCAAGGAACGCCCGTCGTGGCCAGCCACGATAGCCGCGCTGCCTCGT
CTTGCAGTTCATTCAGGGCACCGGACAGGTCGGTCTTGACAAAAAGAACCGGGCGCCCCTGCGCTGACAG
CCGGAACACGGCGGCATCAGAGCAGCCGATTGTCTGTTGTGCCCAGTCATAGCCGAATAGCCTCTCCACC
CAAGCGGCCGGAGAACCTGCGTGCAATCCATCTTGTTCAATCATAATATTATTGAAGCATTTATCAGGGT
TCGTCTCGTCCCGGTCTCCTCCCATGCATG
Features (pLannotate 1.2.2; 9 found; start..end, strand, type, name):
    140..517     +  enhancer       CMV enhancer: human cytomegalovirus immediate early enhancer
    519..718     +  promoter       CMV promoter: human cytomegalovirus (CMV) immediate early promoter
    813..945     +  intron         chimeric intron: chimera between introns from human β-globin and immunoglobulin heavy chain genes
    987..1697    +  CDS            Superfolder GFP: Superfolder GFP is a basic (constitutively fluorescent) green fluorescent protein published in 2005, derived from Aequorea victoria. It is reported to be a very rapidly-maturing weak dimer.
   1802..1883    -  polyA_signal   SV40 poly(A) signal: SV40 polyadenylation signal
   1906..1974    -  CDS            large T antigen (fragment): large T antigen from SV40 (simian virus 40)
   2081..2669    -  rep_origin     ori: high-copy-number ColE1/pMB1/pBR322/pUC origin of replication
   2750..3544    -  CDS            NeoR/KanR: aminoglycoside phosphotransferase from Tn5; aph(3')-II (or nptII); confers resistance to neomycin, kanamycin, and G418 (Geneticin®)
   3545..3571    -  promoter       AmpR promoter (fragment): bla
