[The description below was written by a language model from this plasmid's Addgene catalogue record and pLannotate feature annotations shown in this document.]
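Description:
p15GFPkv is a small (about 3.6 kb) mammalian expression plasmid built on the Lonza pmaxCloning backbone. It is maintained in bacteria through a high-copy ColE1/pUC-type origin and selected with kanamycin. Resistance comes from a Tn5 aminoglycoside phosphotransferase (NeoR/KanR) gene that sits directly downstream of a fragment of the bla (AmpR) promoter. The feature table shows no eukaryotic promoter in front of this marker, so the record does not support using it for G418 selection in mammalian cells. The plasmid appears suited to transient transfection.

The payload is a synthetic, roughly 800 bp open reading frame named p15GFPKv-NES, made by gene synthesis. It encodes a supercharged GFP variant with a net positive charge (+15) in which all surface-exposed arginine residues have been replaced by lysine. The annotation software recognises the coding region as superfolder GFP-like, which fits an engineered derivative of that scaffold. The insert name indicates a fused nuclear export signal, which would bias the protein toward the cytoplasm, although the NES is not annotated separately in the feature table. Expression is driven by the human cytomegalovirus immediate-early enhancer and promoter. A chimeric β-globin/immunoglobulin intron follows, a standard element for improving transcript processing and expression. The transcript ends at an SV40 polyadenylation signal, and the adjacent short large T antigen fragment is probably just a remnant of that SV40 region.

According to the deposit record and the associated publication title, the plasmid expresses this positively charged fluorescent protein in mammalian cells as part of a set of genetically encoded phase separation sensors for live-cell probing of biomolecular condensates. The lysine-only variant presumably allows comparison of lysine- and arginine-based surface charge, though the record does not state this.
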