Addgene plasmid #239039: p15GFPkv
Purpose: Expresses a + positively charged GFP variant (+15GFPKv) in mammalian cells
Depositing lab: Felipe Quiroz. Depositing organization: Emory University. Publication: Genetically-Encoded Phase Separation Sensors Enable High-Fidelity Live-Cell Probing of Biomolecular Condensates. Avecilla ARC, Thomas J, Quiroz FG. ACS Sens. 2025 Mar 28;10(3):1857-1869. doi: 10.1021/acssensors.4c02851. Epub 2025 Feb 23. PubMed 39987501.
Backbone
  Vector backbone: pmaxCloning
  Backbone manufacturer: Lonza
  Total vector size (bp): 3599
  Vector type: Mammalian Expression
Growth in bacteria
  Bacterial resistance: Kanamycin, 50 μg/mL
  Growth temperature: 37°C
  Growth strain: NEB Stable
  Copy number: High Copy
Gene/Insert
  Gene/Insert name: p15GFPKv-NES (alt names: +15GFPKv; +15GFP-Kv)
  Species: Synthetic
  Insert size (bp): 802
  Mutation: All surface-exposed Arg residues changed to Lysine
  Promoter: CMV
  Cloning method: Gene Synthesis
  Sequencing primers: 5′ aggaggccaatagaaactggg; 3′ gaatgcaattgttgttgttaacttgt
Terms and licenses: Academic/Nonprofit Terms; Industry Terms: Not Available to Industry
How to cite: p15GFPkv was a gift from Felipe Quiroz (Addgene plasmid # 239039 ; http://n2t.net/addgene:239039 ; RRID:Addgene_239039)
